Addgene plasmid #146862: pAc5.1B-lambdaN-DmPABPC1-del183-258-siRNAres-V5His6_L
Purpose: Insect Expression of DmPABPC1_del183-258-siRNAres
Depositing lab: Elisa Izaurralde. Depositing organization: Max Planck Institute for Developmental Biology. Publication: Two PABPC1-binding sites in GW182 proteins promote miRNA-mediated gene silencing. Huntzinger E, Braun JE, Heimstädt S, Zekri L, Izaurralde E. EMBO J. 2010 Dec 15;29(24):4146-60. doi: 10.1038/emboj.2010.274 PubMed 21063388.
Backbone
  Vector backbone: Unknown
  Vector type: Insect Expression
Growth in bacteria
  Bacterial resistance: Ampicillin, 100 μg/mL
  Growth temperature: 37°C
  Growth strain: DH5alpha
  Copy number: Low Copy
Gene/Insert
  Gene/Insert name: DmPABPC1_del183-258-siRNAres
  Species: D. melanogaster (fly)
  Mutation: one non silent mutation G26S, and seven silent mutations compared to the sequence given by NCBI: NM_166265.
  Entrez Gene: pAbp (a.k.a. Dmel_CG5119, BABP, BcDNA:LD24412, CG16803, CG5119, Dmel\CG5119, PABP, PABP55B, PABPC1, PAbp, Pabp, anon-EST:Posey247, anon-EST:Posey249, anon-EST:fe2E5, dPABP, duo, l(2)SH1908, l(2)SH2 1908, l(2)k10109, pAB, pABP, pABp, pabp)
  Cloning method: Unknown
Terms and licenses: Academic/Nonprofit Terms; Industry Terms: Not Available to Industry
Depositor comments: Plasmids from this collection were made available to the research community and donated after the lab closed. Please note that the sequence provided by the depositing laboratory may be theoretical/predicted or based on Sanger sequencing results. There may be discrepancies between sequencing results obtained by Addgene and the depositor sequence. If an Addgene verified sequence is not available, please contact before placing your order to request that our lab fully sequence the plasmid.
How to cite: pAc5.1B-lambdaN-DmPABPC1-del183-258-siRNAres-V5His6_L was a gift from Elisa Izaurralde (Addgene plasmid # 146862 ; http://n2t.net/addgene:146862 ; RRID:Addgene_146862)
