[The description below was written by a language model from this plasmid's Addgene catalogue record and pLannotate feature annotations shown in this document.]
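Description:
pAc5.1B-lambdaN-DmPABPC1-del183-258-siRNAres-V5His6_L is a 7,092 nt insect expression plasmid for producing a modified Drosophila melanogaster cytoplasmic poly(A)-binding protein (pAbp/PABPC1) in fly cells. The catalogue lists the backbone as unknown, although the name and annotated parts point to a pAc5.1-type vector. It is propagated in E. coli through a ColE1/pMB1-family origin and selected with ampicillin via the bla gene and its own promoter. The origin is annotated as a high-copy type, while the catalogue entry records the plasmid as low copy. Short fragments of a tetracycline resistance gene and of SV40 large T antigen are also annotated; these look like backbone remnants rather than functional units. No selectable marker for insect cells appears in the feature table.

Expression is driven by the constitutive Drosophila actin 5C promoter. The open reading frame begins with a short fragment of the bacteriophage lambda N protein, followed by the PABPC1 coding sequence and a C-terminal V5 epitope; the name also indicates a His6 tag, which the feature table does not annotate separately. An SV40 polyadenylation signal lies downstream. The lambda N peptide is the standard handle for tethering assays, since it binds BoxB RNA hairpins and so recruits the fused protein to a BoxB-containing reporter mRNA.

According to the name, the insert lacks residues 183–258 and is siRNA-resistant, which would let it be expressed while endogenous PABPC1 is depleted. The record notes one non-silent change (G26S) and seven silent changes relative to the reference transcript. The associated publication concerns PABPC1-binding sites in GW182 proteins and miRNA-mediated silencing. The depositor cautions that the supplied sequence may be theoretical.
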