Features (pLannotate 1.2.2; 10 found; start..end, strand, type, name):
     56..2568    +  promoter       Ac5 promoter: Drosophila melanogaster actin 5C promoter
   2589..2654    +  CDS            N (fragment): REGN_LAMBD - Experimental evidence at protein level: Swiss-Prot protein existence level 1. Plays a role as a transcriptional antitermination factor that allows the virus to initiate its lytic phase. Activates expression of the delayed viral early genes by modifying host RNA polymerase (RNAP) into a form that is resistant to termination signals. This antitermination function requires the host NusA protein which serves to stabilize the interaction between antitermination protein N and host RNA polymerase. From Escherichia phage lambda (Bacteriophage lambda).
   2676..4349    +  CDS            pAbp (fragment): PABP_DROME - Experimental evidence at protein level: Swiss-Prot protein existence level 1. Binds the poly(A) tail of mRNA (PubMed:2125288). Since it interacts with the cap-associating translation initiation factor eIF4G, it is likely that it functions by linking Atx2 to the cap-binding complex (PubMed:28388438). Forms a complex with tyf and Atx2 which functions in adult circadian pacemaker neurons to sustain circadian rhythms likely by switching between activator and repressor modes of post-transcriptional regulation via interaction with Lsm12a or me31B, respectively (PubMed:28388438). The act
   4377..4418    +  CDS            V5 tag: epitope tag from simian virus 5
   4518..4652    -  polyA_signal   SV40 poly(A) signal: SV40 polyadenylation signal
   4675..4759    -  CDS            large T antigen (fragment): large T antigen from SV40 (simian virus 40)
   4760..5230    +  CDS            TcR (fragment): tetracycline efflux protein; tet; confers resistance to tetracycline
   5274..5862    -  rep_origin     ori: high-copy-number ColE1/pMB1/pBR322/pUC origin of replication
   6033..6893    -  CDS            AmpR: β-lactamase; bla; confers resistance to ampicillin, carbenicillin, and related antibiotics
   6894..6998    -  promoter       AmpR promoter: bla
>Addgene plasmid #146862 | pAc5.1B-lambdaN-DmPABPC1-del183-258-siRNAres-V5His6_L | depositor full sequence | sequence record 289309 | Full Sequence
CTTCAAGGAATTAATTCTATATTCTAAAAACACAAATGATACTTCTAAAAAAAATCATGAATGGCATCAA
CTCTGAATCAAATCTTTGCAGATGCACCTACTTCTCATTTCCACTGTCACATCATTTTTCCAGATCTCGC
TGCCTGTTATGTGGCCCACAAACCAAGACACGTTTTATGGCCATTAAAGCTGGCTGATCGTCGCCAAACA
CCAAATACATATCAATATGTACATTCGAGAAAGAAGCGATCAAAGAAGCGTCTTCGGGCGAGTAGGAGAA
TGCGGAGGAGAAGGAGAACGAGCTGATCTAGTATCTCTCCACAATCCAATGCCAACTGACCAACTGGCCA
TATTCGGAGCAATTTGAAGCCAATTTCCATCGCCTGGCGATCGCTCCATTCTTGGCTATATGTTTTTCAC
CGTTCCCGGGGCCATTTTCAAAGACTCGTCGGTAAGATAAGATTGTGTCACTCGCTGTCTCTCTTCATTT
GTCGAAGAATGCTGAGGAATTTCGCGATGACGTCGGCGAGTATTTTGAAGAATGAGAATAATTTGTATTT
ATACGAAAATCAGTTAGTGGAATTTTCTACAAAAACATGTTATCTATAGATAATTTTGTTGCAAAATATG
TTGACTATGACAAAGATTGTATGTATATACCTTTAATGTATTCTCATTTTCTTATGTATTTATAATGGCA
ATGATGATACTGATGATATTTTAAGATGATGCCAGACCACAGGCTGATTTCTGCGTCTTTTGCCGAACGC
AGTGCATGTGCGGTTGTTGTTTTTTGGAATAGTTTCAATTTTCGGACTGTCCGCTTTGATTTCAGTTTCT
TGGCTTATTCAAAAAGCAAAGTAAAGCCAAAAAAGCGAGATGGCAATACCAAATGCGGCAAAACGGTAGT
GGAAGGAAAGGGGTGCGGGGCAGCGGAAGGAAGGGTGGGGCGGGGCGTGGCGGGGTCTGTGGCTGGGCGC
GACGTCACCGACGTTGGAGCCACTCCTTTGACCATGTGTGCGTGTGTGTATTATTCGTGTCTCGCCACTC
GCCGGTTGTTTTTTTCTTTTTATCTCGCTCTCTCTAGCGCCATCTCGTACGCATGCTCAACGCACCGCAT
GTTGCCGTGTCCTTTATGCGTCATTTTGGCTCGAAATAGGCAATTATTTAAACAAAGATTAGTCAACGAA
AACGCTAAAATAAATAAGTCTACAATATGGTTACTTATTGCCATGTGTGTGCAGCCAACGATAGCAACAA
AAGCAACAACACAGTGGCTTTCCCTCTTTCACTTTTTGTTTGCAAGCGCGTGCGAGCAAGACGGCACGAC
CGGCAAACGCAATTACGCTGACAAAGAGCAGACGAAGTTTTGGCCGAAAAACATCAAGGCGCCTGATACG
AATGCATTTGCAATAACAATTGCGATATTTAATATTGTTTATGAAGCTGTTTGACTTCAAAACACACAAA
AAAAAAAATAAAACAAATTATTTGAAAGAGAATTAGGAATCGGACAGCTTATCGTTACGGGCTAACAGCA
CACCGAGACGAAATAGCTTACCTGACGTCACAGCCTCTGGAAGAACTGCCGCCAAGCAGAGAGAGAGAGA
AAAAGAGGGAGAGCAGCTTAGACCGCATGTGCTTGTGTGTGAGGCGTCTCTCTCTTCGTCTCCTGTTTGC
GCAAACGCATAGACTGCACTGAGAAAATCGATTACCTATTTTTTATGAATGAATATTTGCACTATTACTA
TTCAAAACTATTAAGATAGCAATCACATTCAATAGCCAAATACTATACCACCTGAGCGATGCAACGAAAT
GATCAATTTGAGCAAAAATGCTGCATATTTAGGACGGCATCATTATAGAAATGCTTCTTGCTGTGTACTT
TTCTCTCGTCTGGCAGCTGTTTCGCCGTTATTGTTAAAACCGGCTTAAGTTAGGTGTGTTTTCTACGACT
AGTGATGCCCCTACTAGAAGATGTGTGTTGCACAAATGTCCCTGAATAACCAATTTGAAGTGCAGATAGC
AGTAAACGTAAGCTAATATGAATATTATTTAACTGTAATGTTTTAATATCGCTGGACATTACTAATAAAC
CCACTATAAACACATGTACATATGTATGTTTTGGCATACAATGAGTAGTTGGGGAAAAAATGTGTAAAAG
CACCGTGACCATCACAGCATAAAGATAACCAGCTGAAGTATCGAATATGAGTAACCCCCAAATTGAATCA
CATGCCGCAACTGATAGGACCCATGGAAGTACACTCTTCATGGCGATATACAAGACACACACAAGCACGA
ACACCCAGTTGCGGAGGAAATTCTCCGTAAATGAAAACCCAATCGGCGAACAATTCATACCCATATATGG
TAAAAGTTTTGAACGCGACTTGAGAGCGGAGAGCATTGCGGCTGATAAGGTTTTAGCGCTAAGCGGGCTT
TATAAAACGGGCTGCGGGACCAGTTTTCATATCACTACCGTTTGAGTTCTTGTGCTGTGTGGATACTCCT
CCCGACACAAAGCCGCTCCATCAGCCAGCAGTCGTCTAATCCAGAGACCCCGGATCGGGGTACCCAACAT
GGACGCACAAACACGACGACGTGAGCGTCGCGCTGAGAAACAAGCTCAATGGAAAGCTGCAAACGGTGGA
TCTCCTCCAAGCTTGATGGCTTCTCTATACGTCGGTGATCTCCCACAGGACGTCAACGAATCGGGACTTT
TTGACAAGTTCTCGTCTGCTAGTCCAGTGCTGTCCATTCGTGTCTGCCGCGATGTGATTACCCGTCGCTC
GTTGGGCTATGCCTACGTCAACTTCCAGCAGCCAGCCGATGCTGAGCGTGCTTTGGACACCATGAACTTT
GACCTGGTTCGCAACAAGCCCATTCGCATTATGTGGTCTCAGCGTGATCCGTCTCTTCGTCGCTCCGGTG
TGGGCAACGTGTTCATCAAGAACTTAGATAGGGCCATCGACAACAAGGCAATCTACGACACTTTCTCCGC
CTTCGGCAACATTTTAAGCTGCAAGGTAGCCACCGATGAAAAGGGCAATTCGAAAGGATACGGCTTCGTC
CACTTCGAGACCGAGGAGGCCGCAAACACGTCCATCGACAAAGTCAATGGCATGTTGCTTAACGGCAAGA
AGGTCTACGTGGGTAAGTTCATCCCGCGCAAGGAGCGCGAGAAGGAGCTGGGCGAGAAGGCTAAGCTCTT
CGCCCAGAAGAAGGCCGAACGCCAGCAGGAGCTGAAGCGCAAGTTCGAGGAACTGAAGCAGAAGCGTCAC
GAGTCAGTGTTCGGCGTTAACTTGTACGTTAAGAACCTGGACGACACAATCGATGACGATCGTCTGCGCA
TCGCGTTCTCTCCATACGGCAACATCACATCGGCCAAGGTCATGACCGATGAGGAGGGTCGCTCCAAGGG
ATTCGGCTTCGTGTGCTTCAATGCCGCAAGCGAGGCTACCTGCGCCGTCACCGAGCTGAACGGTCGCGTC
GTCGGCAGTAAGCCGTTGTACGTTGCTTTGGCCCAAAGGAAGGAGGAGCGCAAGGCTCATCTCGCCTCGC
AGTACATGCGTCACATGACCGGCATGCGTATGCAGCAGCTGGGACAGATCTACCAGCCCAACGCGGCTAG
CGGCTTCTTTGTGCCGACCCTTCCGTCAAATCAGCGTTTCTTCGGTTCCCAGGTGGCCACTCAGATGAGA
AACACACCCCGCTGGGTGCCCCAGGTGCGTCCCCCAGCAGCCATACAGGGTGTCCAGGCCGGAGCTGCCG
CTGCTGGTGGCTTCCAGGGCACAGCCGGTGCGGTGCCCACTCAGTTCCGTTCGGCTGCTGCTGGCGCTCG
CGGGGCACAGCCTCAGGTGCAGGGCACACACGCCGCCGCTGCTGCGGCTAACAACATGCGCAACACTGGA
GCACGCGCTATTACTGGCCAGCAAACTGCAGCACCCAACATGCAGATCCCCGGAGCCCAAATCGCTGGCG
GTGCCCAGCAGCGTACTTCCAACTATAAGTACACCTCAAACATGCGTAATCCTCCAGTGCCACAGTTGCA
TCAGACCCAGCCAATTCCACAGCAATTGCAAGGAAAGAATTCTGAGAAGCTCATTGCCTCGTTGCTGGCC
AACGCCAAGCCGCAGGAGCAGAAACAGATCCTGGGCGAGCGTCTGTATCCGATGATTGAACATATGCACG
CCAATTTGGCTGGTAAGATCACCGGCATGTTGTTGGAGATCGAAAACTCTGAGCTCTTGCACATGATCGA
GGATCAGGAGGCCCTTAAGGCCAAGGTGGAGGAGGCTGTGGCCGTGCTTCAGGTGCACCGCGTCACCGAG
CCCGCCAACTCGAGTCTAGAGGGCCCGCGGTTCGAAGGTAAGCCTATCCCTAACCCTCTCCTCGGTCTCG
ATTCTACGCGTACCGGTCATCATCACCATCACCATTGAGTTTAAACCCGCTGATCAGCCTCGACTGTGCC
TTCTAAGGCCTGAGCTCGCTGATCAGCCTCGATCGAGGATCCAGACATGATAAGATACATTGATGAGTTT
GGACAAACCACAACTAGAATGCAGTGAAAAAAATGCTTTATTTGTGAAATTTGTGATGCTATTGCTTTAT
TTGTAACCATTATAAGCTGCAATAAACAAGTTAACAACAACAATTGCATTCATTTTATGTTTCAGGTTCA
GGGGGAGGTGTGGGAGGTTTTTTAAAGCAAGTAAAACCTCTACAAATGTGGTATGGCTGATTATGATCAG
TCGACCGATGCCCTTGAGAGCCTTCAACCCAGTCAGCTCCTTCCGGTGGGCGCGGGGCATGACTATCGTC
GCCGCACTTATGACTGTCTTCTTTATCATGCAACTCGTAGGACAGGTGCCGGCAGCGCTCTGGGTCATTT
TCGGCGAGGACCGCTTTCGCTGGAGCGCGACGATGATCGGCCTGTCGCTTGCGGTATTCGGAATCTTGCA
CGCCCTCGCTCAAGCCTTCGTCACTGGTCCCGCCACCAAACGTTTCGGCGAGAAGCAGGCCATTATCGCC
GGCATGGCGGCCGACGCGCTGGGCTACGTCTTGCTGGCGTTCGCGACGCGAGGCTGGATGGCCTTCCCCA
TTATGATTCTTCTCGCTTCCGGCGGCATCGGGATGCCCGCGTTGCAGGCCATGCTGTCCAGGCAGGTAGA
TGACGACCATCAGGGACAGCTTCAAGGATCGCTCGCGGCTCTTACCAGCCAGCAAAAGGCCAGGAACCGT
AAAAAGGCCGCGTTGCTGGCGTTTTTCCATAGGCTCCGCCCCCCTGACGAGCATCACAAAAATCGACGCT
CAAGTCAGAGGTGGCGAAACCCGACAGGACTATAAAGATACCAGGCGTTTCCCCCTGGAAGCTCCCTCGT
GCGCTCTCCTGTTCCGACCCTGCCGCTTACCGGATACCTGTCCGCCTTTCTCCCTTCGGGAAGCGTGGCG
CTTTCTCAATGCTCACGCTGTAGGTATCTCAGTTCGGTGTAGGTCGTTCGCTCCAAGCTGGGCTGTGTGC
ACGAACCCCCCGTTCAGCCCGACCGCTGCGCCTTATCCGGTAACTATCGTCTTGAGTCCAACCCGGTAAG
ACACGACTTATCGCCACTGGCAGCAGCCACTGGTAACAGGATTAGCAGAGCGAGGTATGTAGGCGGTGCT
ACAGAGTTCTTGAAGTGGTGGCCTAACTACGGCTACACTAGAAGGACAGTATTTGGTATCTGCGCTCTGC
TGAAGCCAGTTACCTTCGGAAAAAGAGTTGGTAGCTCTTGATCCGGCAAACAAACCACCGCTGGTAGCGG
TGGTTTTTTTGTTTGCAAGCAGCAGATTACGCGCAGAAAAAAAGGATCTCAAGAAGATCCTTTGATCTTT
TCTACGGGGTCTGACGCTCAGTGGAACGAAAACTCACGTTAAGGGATTTTGGTCATGAGATTATCAAAAA
GGATCTTCACCTAGATCCTTTTAAATTAAAAATGAAGTTTTAAATCAATCTAAAGTATATATGAGTAAAC
TTGGTCTGACAGTTACCAATGCTTAATCAGTGAGGCACCTATCTCAGCGATCTGTCTATTTCGTTCATCC
ATAGTTGCCTGACTCCCCGTCGTGTAGATAACTACGATACGGGAGGGCTTACCATCTGGCCCCAGTGCTG
CAATGATACCGCGAGACCCACGCTCACCGGCTCCAGATTTATCAGCAATAAACCAGCCAGCCGGAAGGGC
CGAGCGCAGAAGTGGTCCTGCAACTTTATCCGCCTCCATCCAGTCTATTAATTGTTGCCGGGAAGCTAGA
GTAAGTAGTTCGCCAGTTAATAGTTTGCGCAACGTTGTTGCCATTGCTGCAGGCATCGTGGTGTCACGCT
CGTCGTTTGGTATGGCTTCATTCAGCTCCGGTTCCCAACGATCAAGGCGAGTTACATGATCCCCCATGTT
GTGCAAAAAAGCGGTTAGCTCCTTCGGTCCTCCGATCGTTGTCAGAAGTAAGTTGGCCGCAGTGTTATCA
CTCATGGTTATGGCAGCACTGCATAATTCTCTTACTGTCATGCCATCCGTAAGATGCTTTTCTGTGACTG
GTGAGTACTCAACCAAGTCATTCTGAGAATAGTGTATGCGGCGACCGAGTTGCTCTTGCCCGGCGTCAAC
ACGGGATAATACCGCGCCACATAGCAGAACTTTAAAAGTGCTCATCATTGGAAAACGTTCTTCGGGGCGA
AAACTCTCAAGGATCTTACCGCTGTTGAGATCCAGTTCGATGTAACCCACTCGTGCACCCAACTGATCTT
CAGCATCTTTTACTTTCACCAGCGTTTCTGGGTGAGCAAAAACAGGAAGGCAAAATGCCGCAAAAAAGGG
AATAAGGGCGACACGGAAATGTTGAATACTCATACTCTTCCTTTTTCAATATTATTGAAGCATTTATCAG
GGTTATTGTCTCATGAGCGGATACATATTTGAATGTATTTAGAAAAATAAACAAATAGGGGTTCCGCGCA
CATTTCCCCGAAAAGTGCCACCTGACGTCTAAGAAACCATTATTATCATGACATTAACCTATAAAAATAG
GCGTATCACGAGGCCCTTTCGT
